Addgene plasmid #35275: pBbS8c-RFP
Depositing lab: Jay Keasling. Depositing organization: University of California, Berkeley. Publication: BglBrick vectors and datasheets: A synthetic biology platform for gene expression. Lee TS, Krupa RA, Zhang F, Hajimorad M, Holtz WJ, Prasad N, Lee SK, Keasling JD. J Biol Eng. 2011 Sep 20;5:12. 10.1186/1754-1611-5-12 PubMed 21933410.
Backbone
  Vector backbone: pBb
  Backbone size w/o insert (bp): 4535
  Vector type: Bacterial Expression, Synthetic Biology
Growth in bacteria
  Bacterial resistance: Chloramphenicol, 25 μg/mL
  Growth temperature: 37°C
  Growth strain: DH5alpha
  Copy number: Low Copy
Gene/Insert
  Gene/Insert name: RFP (alt name: JBEI Part ID: JPUB_000041)
  Species: Synthetic
  Insert size (bp): 678
  Promoter: BAD
  Cloning method: Restriction Enzyme
  Sequencing primers: 5′ jkRFP-R (gctttggaaccgtactggaa); 3′ jkRFP-F (tggtcactacgacgctgaag)
Terms and licenses: Academic/Nonprofit Terms; Industry Terms: Not Available to Industry
Depositor comments: JBEI Part ID: JPUB_000041; Origin: SC101
How to cite: pBbS8c-RFP was a gift from Jay Keasling (Addgene plasmid # 35275 ; http://n2t.net/addgene:35275 ; RRID:Addgene_35275)
