[The description below was written by a language model from this plasmid's Addgene catalogue record and pLannotate feature annotations shown in this document.]
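Description:
pBbS8c-RFP is a bacterial expression plasmid from the BglBrick vector series, a modular synthetic-biology platform in which replication origin, promoter system and resistance marker are offered in interchangeable combinations. This member pairs the pSC101 origin with the arabinose-inducible BAD promoter and chloramphenicol resistance. The full sequence is 5,213 bp, made up of a 4,535 bp backbone and a 678 bp insert. Replication depends on the pSC101 ori together with the plasmid-encoded Rep101 (RepA) protein, which keeps the plasmid at low copy number in E. coli. Selection is provided by the cat gene, encoding chloramphenicol acetyltransferase, driven by its own promoter and followed by the phage lambda t0 terminator.

The expression module consists of the araC regulator gene transcribed divergently from the araBAD promoter, which drives mRFP1, a monomeric red fluorescent derivative of DsRed. AraC represses the promoter in the absence of L-arabinose and activates it when the sugar is present, so reporter output can be tuned by inducer concentration. Transcription is stopped downstream by tandem rrnB T1 and T7Te terminators, which insulate the cassette from the rest of the plasmid. No affinity or epitope tags are annotated on the reporter.

In this series the RFP serves both as a fluorescent readout for characterising the behaviour of a given origin/promoter combination and as a placeholder that can be exchanged for a gene of interest by restriction-enzyme cloning. The low copy number and tightly regulated, titratable promoter suit applications such as metabolic pathway balancing or expression of burdensome genes.
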