Features (pLannotate 1.2.2; 10 found; start..end, strand, type, name):
      7..885     -  CDS            araC: L-arabinose regulatory protein; araC
    912..1196    +  promoter       araBAD promoter: araBAD; promoter of the L-arabinose operon of E. coli; the araC regulatory gene is transcribed in the opposite direction (Guzman et al., 1995)
   1246..1923    +  CDS            mRFP1: monomeric derivative of DsRed (Campbell et al., 2002)
   1956..2027    +  terminator     rrnB T1 terminator: transcription terminator T1 from the E. coli rrnB gene
   2043..2070    +  terminator     T7Te terminator: phage T7 early transcription terminator
   2601..3551    -  CDS            Rep101: RepA protein needed for replication with the pSC101 origin; rep101
   3599..3821    -  rep_origin     pSC101 ori: low-copy replication origin that requires the Rep101 protein
   4313..4407    -  terminator     lambda t0 terminator: transcription terminator from phage lambda
   4431..5087    -  CDS            cat: CAT_ECOLX - Experimental evidence at protein level: Swiss-Prot protein existence level 1. This enzyme is an effector of chloramphenicol resistance in bacteria. From Escherichia coli. This protein is used as a marker in many commonly used cloning vectors, such as pACYC184.
   5088..5190    -  promoter       cat promoter: promoter of the E. coli cat gene encoding chloramphenicol acetyltransferase
>Addgene plasmid #35275 | pBbS8c-RFP | depositor full sequence | sequence record 42942 | pBbS8c-RFP sequence 5213 bps
GACGTCTTATGACAACTTGACGGCTACATCATTCACTTTTTCTTCACAACCGGCACGGAACTCGCTCGGG
CTGGCCCCGGTGCATTTTTTAAATACCCGCGAGAAATAGAGTTGATCGTCAAAACCAACATTGCGACCGA
CGGTGGCGATAGGCATCCGGGTGGTGCTCAAAAGCAGCTTCGCCTGGCTGATACGTTGGTCCTCGCGCCA
GCTTAAGACGCTAATCCCTAACTGCTGGCGGAAAAGATGTGACAGACGCGACGGCGACAAGCAAACATGC
TGTGCGACGCTGGCGATATCAAAATTGCTGTCTGCCAGGTGATCGCTGATGTACTGACAAGCCTCGCGTA
CCCGATTATCCATCGGTGGATGGAGCGACTCGTTAATCGCTTCCATGCGCCGCAGTAACAATTGCTCAAG
CAGATTTATCGCCAGCAGCTCCGAATAGCGCCCTTCCCCTTGCCCGGCGTTAATGATTTGCCCAAACAGG
TCGCTGAAATGCGGCTGGTGCGCTTCATCCGGGCGAAAGAACCCCGTATTGGCAAATATTGACGGCCAGT
TAAGCCATTCATGCCAGTAGGCGCGCGGACGAAAGTAAACCCACTGGTGATACCATTCGCGAGCCTCCGG
ATGACGACCGTAGTGATGAATCTCTCCTGGCGGGAACAGCAAAATATCACCCGGTCGGCAAACAAATTCT
CGTCCCTGATTTTTCACCACCCCCTGACCGCGAATGGTGAGATTGAGAATATAACCTTTCATTCCCAGCG
GTCGGTCGATAAAAAAATCGAGATAACCGTTGGCCTCAATCGGCGTTAAACCCGCCACCAGATGGGCATT
AAACGAGTATCCCGGCAGCAGGGGATCATTTTGCGCTTCAGCCATACTTTTCATACTCCCGCCATTCAGA
GAAGAAACCAATTGTCCATATTGCATCAGACATTGCCGTCACTGCGTCTTTTACTGGCTCTTCTCGCTAA
CCAAACCGGTAACCCCGCTTATTAAAAGCATTCTGTAACAAAGCGGGACCAAAGCCATGACAAAAACGCG
TAACAAAAGTGTCTATAATCACGGCAGAAAAGTCCACATTGATTATTTGCACGGCGTCACACTTTGCTAT
GCCATAGCATTTTTATCCATAAGATTAGCGGATTCTACCTGACGCTTTTTATCGCAACTCTCTACTGTTT
CTCCATACCCGTTTTTTTGGGAATTCAAAAGATCTTTTAAGAAGGAGATATACATATGGCGAGTAGCGAA
GACGTTATCAAAGAGTTCATGCGTTTCAAAGTTCGTATGGAAGGTTCCGTTAACGGTCACGAGTTCGAAA
TCGAAGGTGAAGGTGAAGGTCGTCCGTACGAAGGTACCCAGACCGCTAAACTGAAAGTTACCAAAGGTGG
TCCGCTGCCGTTCGCTTGGGACATCCTGTCCCCGCAGTTCCAGTACGGTTCCAAAGCTTACGTTAAACAC
CCGGCTGACATCCCGGACTACCTGAAACTGTCCTTCCCGGAAGGTTTCAAATGGGAACGTGTTATGAACT
TCGAAGACGGTGGTGTTGTTACCGTTACCCAGGACTCCTCCCTGCAAGACGGTGAGTTCATCTACAAAGT
TAAACTGCGTGGTACCAACTTCCCGTCCGACGGTCCGGTTATGCAGAAAAAAACCATGGGTTGGGAAGCT
TCCACCGAACGTATGTACCCGGAAGACGGTGCTCTGAAAGGTGAAATCAAAATGCGTCTGAAACTGAAAG
ACGGTGGTCACTACGACGCTGAAGTTAAAACCACCTACATGGCTAAAAAACCGGTTCAGCTGCCGGGTGC
TTACAAAACCGACATCAAACTGGACATCACCTCCCACAACGAAGACTACACCATCGTTGAACAGTACGAA
CGTGCTGAAGGTCGTCACTCCACCGGTGCTTAAGGATCCAAACTCGAGTAAGGATCTCCAGGCATCAAAT
AAAACGAAAGGCTCAGTCGAAAGACTGGGCCTTTCGTTTTATCTGTTGTTTGTCGGTGAACGCTCTCTAC
TAGAGTCACACTGGCTCACCTTCGGGTGGGCCTTTCTGCGTTTATACCTAGGGTACGGGTTTTGCTGCCC
GCAAACGGGCTGTTCTGGTGTTGCTAGTTTGTTATCAGAATCGCAGATCCGGCTTCAGCCGGTTTGCCGG
CTGAAAGCGCTATTTCTTCCAGAATTGCCATGATTTTTTCCCCACGGGAGGCGTCACTGGCTCCCGTGTT
GTCGGCAGCTTTGATTCGATAAGCAGCATCGCCTGTTTCAGGCTGTCTATGTGTGACTGTTGAGCTGTAA
CAAGTTGTCTCAGGTGTTCAATTTCATGTTCTAGTTGCTTTGTTTTACTGGTTTCACCTGTTCTATTAGG
TGTTACATGCTGTTCATCTGTTACATTGTCGATCTGTTCATGGTGAACAGCTTTGAATGCACCAAAAACT
CGTAAAAGCTCTGATGTATCTATCTTTTTTACACCGTTTTCATCTGTGCATATGGACAGTTTTCCCTTTG
ATATGTAACGGTGAACAGTTGTTCTACTTTTGTTTGTTAGTCTTGATGCTTCACTGATAGATACAAGAGC
CATAAGAACCTCAGATCCTTCCGTATTTAGCCAGTATGTTCTCTAGTGTGGTTCGTTGTTTTTGCGTGAG
CCATGAGAACGAACCATTGAGATCATACTTACTTTGCATGTCACTCAAAAATTTTGCCTCAAAACTGGTG
AGCTGAATTTTTGCAGTTAAAGCATCGTGTAGTGTTTTTCTTAGTCCGTTATGTAGGTAGGAATCTGATG
TAATGGTTGTTGGTATTTTGTCACCATTCATTTTTATCTGGTTGTTCTCAAGTTCGGTTACGAGATCCAT
TTGTCTATCTAGTTCAACTTGGAAAATCAACGTATCAGTCGGGCGGCCTCGCTTATCAACCACCAATTTC
ATATTGCTGTAAGTGTTTAAATCTTTACTTATTGGTTTCAAAACCCATTGGTTAAGCCTTTTAAACTCAT
GGTAGTTATTTTCAAGCATTAACATGAACTTAAATTCATCAAGGCTAATCTCTATATTTGCCTTGTGAGT
TTTCTTTTGTGTTAGTTCTTTTAATAACCACTCATAAATCCTCATAGAGTATTTGTTTTCAAAAGACTTA
ACATGTTCCAGATTATATTTTATGAATTTTTTTAACTGGAAAAGATAAGGCAATATCTCTTCACTAAAAA
CTAATTCTAATTTTTCGCTTGAGAACTTGGCATAGTTTGTCCACTGGAAAATCTCAAAGCCTTTAACCAA
AGGATTCCTGATTTCCACAGTTCTCGTCATCAGCTCTCTGGTTGCTTTAGCTAATACACCATAAGCATTT
TCCCTACTGATGTTCATCATCTGAGCGTATTGGTTATAAGTGAACGATACCGTCCGTTCTTTCCTTGTAG
GGTTTTCAATCGTGGGGTTGAGTAGTGCCACACAGCATAAAATTAGCTTGGTTTCATGCTCCGTTAAGTC
ATAGCGACTAATCGCTAGTTCATTTGCTTTGAAAACAACTAATTCAGACATACATCTCAATTGGTCTAGG
TGATTTTAATCACTATACCAATTGAGATGGGCTAGTCAATGATAATTACTAGTCCTTTTCCCGGGTGATC
TGGGTATCTGTAAATTCTGCTAGACCTTTGCTGGAAAACTTGTAAATTCTGCTAGACCCTCTGTAAATTC
CGCTAGACCTTTGTGTGTTTTTTTTGTTTATATTCAAGTGGTTATAATTTATAGAATAAAGAAAGAATAA
AAAAAGATAAAAAGAATAGATCCCAGCCCTGTGTATAACTCACTACTTTAGTCAGTTCCGCAGTATTACA
AAAGGATGTCGCAAACGCTGTTTGCTCCTCTACAAAACAGACCTTAAAACCCTAAAGGCTTAAGTAGCAC
CCTCGCAAGCTCGGGCAAATCGCTGAATATTCCTTTTGTCTCCGACCATCAGGCACCTGAGTCGCTGTCT
TTTTCGTGACATTCAGTTCGCTGCGCTCACGGCTCTGGCAGTGAATGGGGGTAAATGGCACTACAGGCGC
CTTTTATGGATTCATGCAAGGAAACTACCCATAATACAAGAAAAGCCCGTCACGGGCTTCTCAGGGCGTT
TTATGGCGGGTCTGCTATGTGGTGCTATCTGACTTTTTGCTGTTCAGCAGTTCCTGCCCTCTGATTTTCC
AGTCTGACCACTTCGGATTATCCCGTGACAGGTCATTCAGACTGGCTAATGCACCCAGTAAGGCAGCGGT
ATCATCAACAGGCTTACCCGTCTTACTGTCCCTAGTGCTTGGATTCTCACCAATAAAAAACGCCCGGCGG
CAACCGAGCGTTCTGAACAAATCCAGATGGAGTTCTGAGGTCATTACTGGATCTATCAACAGGAGTCCAA
GCGAGCTCGATATCAAATTACGCCCCGCCCTGCCACTCATCGCAGTACTGTTGTAATTCATTAAGCATTC
TGCCGACATGGAAGCCATCACAAACGGCATGATGAACCTGAATCGCCAGCGGCATCAGCACCTTGTCGCC
TTGCGTATAATATTTGCCCATGGTGAAAACGGGGGCGAAGAAGTTGTCCATATTGGCCACGTTTAAATCA
AAACTGGTGAAACTCACCCAGGGATTGGCTGAGACGAAAAACATATTCTCAATAAACCCTTTAGGGAAAT
AGGCCAGGTTTTCACCGTAACACGCCACATCTTGCGAATATATGTGTAGAAACTGCCGGAAATCGTCGTG
GTATTCACTCCAGAGCGATGAAAACGTTTCAGTTTGCTCATGGAAAACGGTGTAACAAGGGTGAACACTA
TCCCATATCACCAGCTCACCGTCTTTCATTGCCATACGAAATTCCGGATGAGCATTCATCAGGCGGGCAA
GAATGTGAATAAAGGCCGGATAAAACTTGTGCTTATTTTTCTTTACGGTCTTTAAAAAGGCCGTAATATC
CAGCTGAACGGTCTGGTTATAGGTACATTGAGCAACTGACTGAAATGCCTCAAAATGTTCTTTACGATGC
CATTGGGATATATCAACGGTGGTATATCCAGTGATTTTTTTCTCCATTTTAGCTTCCTTAGCTCCTGAAA
ATCTCGATAACTCAAAAAATACGCCCGGTAGTGATCTTATTTCATTATGGTGAAAGTTGGAACCTCTTAC
GTGCCGATCAACGTCTCATTTTCGCCAGATATC
