>Addgene plasmid #35275 | pBbS8c-RFP | addgene partial sequence | sequence record 43517 | jkRFP-F 5'-tggtcactacgacgctgaag-3'
GGTTCAGCTGCCGGGTGCTTACAAAACCGACATCAAACTGGACATCACCTCCCACAACGAAGACTACACC
ATCGTTGAACAGTACGAACGTGCTGAAGGTCGTCACTCCACCGGTGCTTAAGGATCCAAACTCGAGTAAG
GATCTCCAGGCATCAAATAAAACGAAAGGCTCAGTCGAAAGACTGGGCCTTTCGTTTTATCTGTTGTTTG
TCGGTGAACGCTCTCTACTAGAGTCACACTGGCTCACCTTCGGGTGGGCCTTTCTGCGTTTATACCTAGG
GTACGGGTTTTGCTGCCCGCAAACGGGCTGTTCTGGTGTTGCTAGTTTGTTATCAGAATCGCAGATCCGG
CTTCAGCCGGTTTGCCGGCTGAAAGCGCTATTTCTTCCAGAATTGCCATGATTTTTTCCCCACGGGAGGC
GTCACTGGCTCCCGTGTTGTCGGCAGCTTTGATTCGATAAGCAGCATCGCCTGTTTCAGGCTGTCTATGT
GTGACTGTTGAGCTGTAACAAGTTGTCTCAGGTGTTCAATTTCATGTTCTAGTTGCTTTGTTTTACTGGT
TTCACCTGTTCTATTAGGTGTTACATGCTGTTCATCTGTTACATTGTCGATCTGTTCATGGTGAACAGCT
TTGAATGCACCAAAAACTCGTAAAAGCTCTGATGTATCTATCTTTTTTACACCGTTTTCATCTGTGCATA
TGGACAGTTTTCCCTTTGATATGTAACGGTGAACAGTTGTTCTACTTTTGTTTGTTAGTCTTGATGCTTC
ACTGATAGATACAAGAGCCATAAGAACCTCA
