>Addgene plasmid #35275 | pBbS8c-RFP | addgene partial sequence | sequence record 43518 | jkRFP-R 5'-gctttggaaccgtactggaa-3'
TTAGCGGTCTGGGTACCTTCGTACGGACGACCTTCACCTTCACCTTCGATTTCGAACTCGTGACCGTTAA
CGGAACCTTCCATACGAACTTTGAAACGCATGAACTCTTTGATAACGTCTTCGCTACTCGCCATATGTAT
ATCTCCTTCTTAAAAGATCTTTTGAATTCCCAAAAAAACGGGTATGGAGAAACAGTAGAGAGTTGCGATA
AAAAGCGTCAGGTAGAATCCGCTAATCTTATGGATAAAAATGCTATGGCATAGCAAAGTGTGACGCCGTG
CAAATAATCAATGTGGACTTTTCTGCCGTGATTATAGACACTTTTGTTACGCGTTTTTGTCATGGCTTTG
GTCCCGCTTTGTTACAGAATGCTTTTAATAAGCGGGGTTACCGGTTTGGTTAGCGAGAAGAGCCAGTAAA
AGACGCAGTGACGGCAATGTCTGATGCAATATGGACAATTGGTTTCTTCTCTGAATGGCGGGAGTATGAA
AAGTATGGCTGAAGCGCAAAATGATCCCCTGCTGCCGGGATACTCGTTTAATGCCCATCTGGTGGCGGGT
TTAACGCCGATTGAGGCCAACGGTTATCTCGATTTTTTTATCGACCGACCGCTGGGAATGAAAGGTTATA
TTCTCAATCTCACCATTCGCGGTCAGGGGGTGGTGAAAAATCAGGGACGAGAATTTGTTTGCCGACCGGG
TGATATTTTGCTGTTCCCGCCAGGAGAGATTCATCACTACGGTCGTCATCCGGAGGC
